>Addgene plasmid #24764 | pMSCVFLAG-ZFP423 | addgene partial sequence | sequence record 30686 | 24764 with pLXSN-5
CTCCTTCTCTGGCGCCGGAATTAGATCTCTCGAGGCCACCATGGACTACAAAGACGATGACGACAAGATG
TCCAGGCGGAAGCAGGCGAAGCCGCGATCGGTGAAAGTTGAAGAGGGGGAGGCCTCGGACTTCTCGCTGG
CCTGGGATTCCTCTGTGGCAGCAGCAGGAGGCCTGGAAGGAGAGCCAGAGTGTGATCGGAAAACCAGCCG
TGCGCTGGAAGACAGGAACAGCGTGACAAGTCAAGAGGAGAGAAATGAGGACGATGAAGACGTGGAAGAT
GAGTCAATTTACACCTGCGATCACTGTCAGCAGGACTTCGAGTCTCTGGCAGACCTGACGGACCACCGGG
CCCACCGCTGTCCTGGAGATGGTGATGACGACCCACAGCTCTCCTGGGTGGCTTCATCTCCCTCCAGCAA
GGATGTTGCGTCACCTACGCAGATGATAGGAGATGGTTGTGACCTCGGCCTCGGCGAGGAGGAAGGCGGC
ACCGGCCTGCCCTACCCTTGCCAGTTCTGCGACAAGTCCTTCATCCGCCTGAGCTACTTGAAGAGGCATG
AACAGATCCACAGCGACAAGCTGCCGTTCAAGTGCACCTTCTGCAGCCGCCTCTTCAAACACAAGAGGAG
CCGAGACCGGCACATCAAGCTGCACACGGGCGACAAGAAGTACCACTGTCACGAGTGCGAGGCAGCTTTC
TCCCGCAGCGACCACCTCAAGATCCACCTGAAGACCCACAGCTCCAGCAAGCCGTTCAAGTGCAGCGTGT
GCAAGCGCGGCTTCTCCTCCACCAGCT
