[The description below was written by a language model from this plasmid's Addgene catalogue record.]
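Description:
pMSCVFLAG-ZFP423 is a retroviral mammalian expression plasmid built on the commercial pMSCV puro backbone (about 6.3 kb without insert), a murine stem cell virus-based vector. It is propagated in E. coli as a high-copy plasmid under ampicillin selection, and it carries a puromycin resistance marker for selecting stably transduced mammalian cells. No feature table accompanies the record, so individual elements are not itemised. In MSCV-type vectors generally, the sequences between the long terminal repeats, including a packaging signal, are transcribed in a packaging cell line, encapsidated into replication-defective retroviral particles and integrated into the genome of target cells. The 5′ LTR normally drives the inserted gene, while the puromycin marker is expressed from a separate internal promoter.

The payload is the mouse Zfp423 coding sequence (zinc finger protein 423, also known as Oaz, Roaz or Ebfaz), an insert of roughly 3.9 kb placed between XhoI and AgeI sites that both remain intact. A FLAG epitope is fused to the N terminus of the protein, allowing detection or immunoprecipitation with anti-FLAG antibodies without needing a Zfp423-specific reagent. The record does not explicitly name the promoter driving the insert.

The associated publication concerns transcriptional control of preadipocyte determination by Zfp423. This fits use of the construct for stable ectopic expression of tagged Zfp423 in cultured mammalian cells, to test its effect on adipogenic commitment and differentiation.
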