Addgene plasmid #24764: pMSCVFLAG-ZFP423
Depositing lab: Bruce Spiegelman. Depositing organization: Dana-Farber Cancer Institute. Publication: Transcriptional control of preadipocyte determination by Zfp423. Gupta RK, Arany Z, Seale P, Mepani RJ, Ye L, Conroe HM, Roby YA, Kulaga H, Reed RR, Spiegelman BM. Nature. 2010 Mar 25;464(7288):619-23. doi: 10.1038/nature08816. Epub 2010 Mar 3. PubMed 20200519.
Backbone
  Vector backbone: pMSCV puro
  Backbone manufacturer: Clontech
  Backbone size w/o insert (bp): 6295
  Vector type: Mammalian Expression, Retroviral
  Selectable markers: Puromycin
Growth in bacteria
  Bacterial resistance: Ampicillin, 100 μg/mL
  Growth temperature: 37°C
  Growth strain: DH5alpha
  Copy number: High Copy
Gene/Insert
  Gene/Insert name: Zinc Finger Protein 423 (alt name: Oaz, Roaz, Ebfaz)
  Species: M. musculus (mouse)
  Insert size (bp): 3879
  GenBank ID: NM_033327
  Entrez Gene: Zfp423 (a.k.a. Ebfaz, Roaz, Zfp104, Znf423, ataxia1, mKIAA0760, nur12)
  Tag / fusion protein: Flag (N terminal on insert)
  Cloning method: Restriction Enzyme; 5′ cloning site XhoI (not destroyed); 3′ cloning site AgeI (not destroyed)
  Sequencing primers: 5′ MSCV forward; 3′ MSCV reverse
Terms and licenses: Academic/Nonprofit Terms; Industry Terms: Not Available to Industry
How to cite: pMSCVFLAG-ZFP423 was a gift from Bruce Spiegelman (Addgene plasmid # 24764 ; http://n2t.net/addgene:24764 ; RRID:Addgene_24764)
